Addgene plasmid #232980: pAG415Gal_Gcn4 WTSLFD
Purpose: Galactose iduced expression of Gcn4 WTSLFD+ in yeast
Depositing lab: Aseem Ansari & Tanja Mittag. Depositing organization: St. Jude Children's Research Hospital. Publication: Reconciling competing models on the roles of condensates and soluble complexes in transcription factor function. Bremer A, Lang WH, Kempen RP, Sweta K, Taylor AB, Borgia MB, Ansari AZ, Mittag T. bioRxiv [Preprint]. 2024 Nov 22:2024.11.21.624739. doi: 10.1101/2024.11.21.624739. PubMed 39605529.
Backbone
  Vector backbone: pAG415Gal-ccdB
  Backbone manufacturer: Susan Lindquist (Addgene #14145)
  Vector type: Yeast Expression
  Selectable markers: LEU2
Growth in bacteria
  Bacterial resistance: Ampicillin, 100 μg/mL
  Growth temperature: 37°C
  Growth strain: DH5alpha
  Copy number: High Copy
Gene/Insert
  Gene/Insert name: Gcn4 WTSLFD+
  Species: S. cerevisiae (budding yeast)
  Mutation: F108W, E109T, Y110S, E111L, N112F, L113D
  Promoter: Gal1
  Tag / fusion protein: TEV cleavage site (N terminal on insert); 3xHA (C terminal on insert)
  Cloning method: Gateway Cloning
Terms and licenses: Academic/Nonprofit Terms; Industry Terms: Not Available to Industry
Depositor comments: Please visit https://doi.org/10.1101/2024.11.21.624739 for bioRxiv preprint.
How to cite: pAG415Gal_Gcn4 WTSLFD was a gift from Aseem Ansari & Tanja Mittag (Addgene plasmid # 232980 ; http://n2t.net/addgene:232980 ; RRID:Addgene_232980)
