[The description below was written by a language model from this plasmid's Addgene catalogue record and pLannotate feature annotations shown in this document.]
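Description:
pAG415Gal_Gcn4 WTSLFD is a yeast expression plasmid built by Gateway cloning into the pAG415Gal-ccdB destination backbone, a low-copy centromeric shuttle vector. In Saccharomyces cerevisiae it is maintained through a CEN6/ARS element and selected by the LEU2 auxotrophic marker, which is driven by its own promoter. In E. coli it replicates at high copy from a ColE1/pUC-type origin and is selected with ampicillin via the β-lactamase gene. The backbone also carries pBluescript-derived remnants: an f1 origin, lac promoter/operator and lacZα fragments, and flanking T3 and T7 promoters. None of these play a role in yeast expression.

The expression cassette consists of the galactose-inducible, Gal4-regulated GAL1 promoter, an attB1 site, the insert, an attB2 site and the CYC1 terminator. The attB sites are what remains after recombination replaced the ccdB cassette. The insert encodes a variant of the budding yeast transcription factor Gcn4, designated WTSLFD+, in which six consecutive residues are substituted (F108W, E109T, Y110S, E111L, N112F, L113D). It has a TEV protease cleavage site at the N terminus and a 3xHA epitope tag at the C terminus for detection. The automated annotation does not label Gcn4 itself. It flags only a short stretch as similar to Neurospora cpc-1, the Gcn4 homologue, which is consistent with the catalogued insert.

The stated purpose is galactose-induced expression of this Gcn4 variant in yeast. The associated work examines the roles of condensates and soluble complexes in transcription factor function, but the record does not specify what effect the substitutions are intended to have.
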