Features (pLannotate 1.2.2; 28 found; start..end, strand, type, name):
     69..572     -  misc_feature   CEN/ARS: S. cerevisiae CEN6 centromere fused to an autonomously replicating sequence
    609..713     +  promoter       AmpR promoter: bla
    714..1574    +  CDS            AmpR: β-lactamase; bla; confers resistance to ampicillin, carbenicillin, and related antibiotics
   1745..2333    +  rep_origin     ori: high-copy-number ColE1/pMB1/pBR322/pUC origin of replication
   2516..2608    +  CDS            lacI (fragment): lac repressor; lacI; The lac repressor binds to the lac operator to inhibit transcription in E. coli. This inhibition can be relieved by adding lactose or isopropyl-β-D-thiogalactopyranoside (IPTG).
   2621..2642    +  protein_bind   CAP binding site: CAP binding activates transcription in the presence of cAMP. E. coli catabolite activator protein
   2657..2687    +  promoter       lac promoter: promoter for the E. coli lac operon
   2695..2711    +  protein_bind   lac operator: The lac repressor binds to the lac operator to inhibit transcription in E. coli. This inhibition can be relieved by adding lactose or isopropyl-β-D-thiogalactopyranoside (IPTG). lac repressor encoded by lacI
   2756..2774    +  promoter       T3 promoter: promoter for bacteriophage T3 RNA polymerase
   2798..3239    +  promoter       GAL1 promoter: S. cerevisiae GAL1; inducible promoter, regulated by Gal4
   3254..3274    +  misc_feature   MCS (fragment): pBluescript multiple cloning site
   3278..3302    +  protein_bind   attB1: mutant version of attB; recombination site for the Gateway® BP reaction BP Clonase™
   3308..3324    +  CDS            TEV site (fragment): tobacco etch virus (TEV) protease recognition and cleavage site
   3497..3610    +  CDS            cpc-1 (fragment): CPC1_NEUCR - Experimental evidence at protein level: Swiss-Prot protein existence level 1. In N.crassa grown under amino acid starvation conditions, this protein is required for increasing the transcription of the genes coding for many amino acid biosynthetic pathways enzymes. This transcription factor binds and recognize the DNA sequence: 5'-TGACTC- 3'. From Neurospora crassa (strain ATCC 24698 / 74-OR23-1A / CBS 708.71 / DSM 1257 / FGSC 987).
   3689..3778    +  CDS            3xHA: three tandem HA epitope tags
   3789..3813    -  protein_bind   attB2: mutant version of attB; recombination site for the Gateway® BP reaction BP Clonase™
   3817..3842    +  misc_feature   MCS (fragment): pBluescript multiple cloning site
   3847..4094    +  terminator     CYC1 terminator: S. cerevisiae CYC1; transcription terminator for CYC1
   4113..4131    -  promoter       T7 promoter: promoter for bacteriophage T7 RNA polymerase
   4139..4294    +  CDS            lacZα (fragment): LacZα fragment of β-galactosidase; lacZ fragment
   4298..4726    +  rep_origin     f1 ori (sequence partly withheld): f1 bacteriophage origin of replication; arrow indicates direction of (+) strand synthesis
   4754..4806    -  misc_feature   bom (fragment): basis of mobility region from pBR322
   4837..4914    +  CDS            YO192_YEAST (fragment): Experimental evidence at protein level: Swiss-Prot protein existence level 1. From Saccharomyces cerevisiae (strain ATCC 204508 / S288c) (Baker's yeast).
   5054..5461    +  promoter       LEU2 promoter: S. cerevisiae LEU2
   5462..6556    +  CDS            LEU2: 3-isopropylmalate dehydrogenase, required for leucine biosynthesis; S. cerevisiae LEU2; yeast auxotrophic marker
   6918..7034    -  CDS            NFS1 (fragment): NFS1_YEAST - Also known as SPL1 From Saccharomyces cerevisiae (strain ATCC 204508 / S288c) (Baker's yeast).
   7033..7083    -  misc_feature   bom (fragment): basis of mobility region from pBR322
   7185..7220    -  CDS            rop (fragment): Rop protein, which maintains plasmids at low copy number; rop
>Addgene plasmid #232980 | pAG415Gal_Gcn4 WTSLFD | addgene full sequence | sequence record 465976 | Addgene NGS Result
ACGAAAGGGCCTCGTGATACGCCTATTTTTATAGGTTAATGTCATGATAATAATGGTTTCTTAGGACGGA
TCGCTTGCCTGTAACTTACACGCGCCTCGTATCTTTTAATGATGGAATAATTTGGGAATTTACTCTGTGT
TTATTTATTTTTATGTTTTGTATTTGGATTTTAGAAAGTAAATAAAGAAGGTAGAAGAGTTACGGAATGA
AGAAAAAAAAATAAACAAAGGTTTAAAAAATTTCAACAAAAAGCGTACTTTACATATATATTTATTAGAC
AAGAAAAGCAGATTAAATAGATATACATTCGATTAACGATAAGTAAAATGTAAAATCACAGGATTTTCGT
GTGTGGTCTTCTACACAGACAAGATGAAACAATTCGGCATTAATACCTGAGAGCAGGAAGAGCAAGATAA
AAGGTAGTATTTGTTGGCGATCCCCCTAGAGTCTTTTACATCTTCGGAAAACAAAAACTATTTTTTCTTT
AATTTCTTTTTTTACTTTCTATTTTTAATTTATATATTTATATTAAAAAATTTAAATTATAATTATTTTT
ATAGCACGTGATGAAAAGGACCCAGGTGGCACTTTTCGGGGAAATGTGCGCGGAACCCCTATTTGTTTAT
TTTTCTAAATACATTCAAATATGTATCCGCTCATGAGACAATAACCCTGATAAATGCTTCAATAATATTG
AAAAAGGAAGAGTATGAGTATTCAACATTTCCGTGTCGCCCTTATTCCCTTTTTTGCGGCATTTTGCCTT
CCTGTTTTTGCTCACCCAGAAACGCTGGTGAAAGTAAAAGATGCTGAAGATCAGTTGGGTGCACGAGTGG
GTTACATCGAACTGGATCTCAACAGCGGTAAGATCCTTGAGAGTTTTCGCCCCGAAGAACGTTTTCCAAT
GATGAGCACTTTTAAAGTTCTGCTATGTGGCGCGGTATTATCCCGTATTGACGCCGGGCAAGAGCAACTC
GGTCGCCGCATACACTATTCTCAGAATGACTTGGTTGAGTACTCACCAGTCACAGAAAAGCATCTTACGG
ATGGCATGACAGTAAGAGAATTATGCAGTGCTGCCATAACCATGAGTGATAACACTGCGGCCAACTTACT
TCTGACAACGATCGGAGGACCGAAGGAGCTAACCGCTTTTTTGCACAACATGGGGGATCATGTAACTCGC
CTTGATCGTTGGGAACCGGAGCTGAATGAAGCCATACCAAACGACGAGCGTGACACCACGATGCCTGTAG
CAATGGCAACAACGTTGCGCAAACTATTAACTGGCGAACTACTTACTCTAGCTTCCCGGCAACAATTAAT
AGACTGGATGGAGGCGGATAAAGTTGCAGGACCACTTCTGCGCTCGGCCCTTCCGGCTGGCTGGTTTATT
GCTGATAAATCTGGAGCCGGTGAGCGTGGGTCTCGCGGTATCATTGCAGCACTGGGGCCAGATGGTAAGC
CCTCCCGTATCGTAGTTATCTACACGACGGGGAGTCAGGCAACTATGGATGAACGAAATAGACAGATCGC
TGAGATAGGTGCCTCACTGATTAAGCATTGGTAACTGTCAGACCAAGTTTACTCATATATACTTTAGATT
GATTTAAAACTTCATTTTTAATTTAAAAGGATCTAGGTGAAGATCCTTTTTGATAATCTCATGACCAAAA
TCCCTTAACGTGAGTTTTCGTTCCACTGAGCGTCAGACCCCGTAGAAAAGATCAAAGGATCTTCTTGAGA
TCCTTTTTTTCTGCGCGTAATCTGCTGCTTGCAAACAAAAAAACCACCGCTACCAGCGGTGGTTTGTTTG
CCGGATCAAGAGCTACCAACTCTTTTTCCGAAGGTAACTGGCTTCAGCAGAGCGCAGATACCAAATACTG
TTCTTCTAGTGTAGCCGTAGTTAGGCCACCACTTCAAGAACTCTGTAGCACCGCCTACATACCTCGCTCT
GCTAATCCTGTTACCAGTGGCTGCTGCCAGTGGCGATAAGTCGTGTCTTACCGGGTTGGACTCAAGACGA
TAGTTACCGGATAAGGCGCAGCGGTCGGGCTGAACGGGGGGTTCGTGCACACAGCCCAGCTTGGAGCGAA
CGACCTACACCGAACTGAGATACCTACAGCGTGAGCTATGAGAAAGCGCCACGCTTCCCGAAGGGAGAAA
GGCGGACAGGTATCCGGTAAGCGGCAGGGTCGGAACAGGAGAGCGCACGAGGGAGCTTCCAGGGGGAAAC
GCCTGGTATCTTTATAGTCCTGTCGGGTTTCGCCACCTCTGACTTGAGCGTCGATTTTTGTGATGCTCGT
CAGGGGGGCGGAGCCTATGGAAAAACGCCAGCAACGCGGCCTTTTTACGGTTCCTGGCCTTTTGCTGGCC
TTTTGCTCACATGTTCTTTCCTGCGTTATCCCCTGATTCTGTGGATAACCGTATTACCGCCTTTGAGTGA
GCTGATACCGCTCGCCGCAGCCGAACGACCGAGCGCAGCGAGTCAGTGAGCGAGGAAGCGGAAGAGCGCC
CAATACGCAAACCGCCTCTCCCCGCGCGTTGGCCGATTCATTAATGCAGCTGGCACGACAGGTTTCCCGA
CTGGAAAGCGGGCAGTGAGCGCAACGCAATTAATGTGAGTTAGCTCACTCATTAGGCACCCCAGGCTTTA
CACTTTATGCTTCCGGCTCGTATGTTGTGTGGAATTGTGAGCGGATAACAATTTCACACAGGAAACAGCT
ATGACCATGATTACGCCAAGCGCGCAATTAACCCTCACTAAAGGGAACAAAAGCTGGAGCTCTAGTACGG
ATTAGAAGCCGCCGAGCGGGTGACAGCCCTCCGAAGGAAGACTCTCCTCCGTGCGTCCTCGTCTTCACCG
GTCGCGTTCCTGAAACGCAGATGTGCCTCGCGCCGCACTGCTCCGAACAATAAAGATTCTACAATACTAG
CTTTTATGGTTATGAAGAGGAAAAATTGGCAGTAACCTGGCCCCACAAACCTTCAAATGAACGAATCAAA
TTAACAACCATAGGATGATAATGCGATTAGTTTTTTAGCCTTATTTCTGGGGTAATTAATCAGCGAAGCG
ATGATTTTTGATCTATTAACAGATATATAAATGCAAAAACTGCATAACCACTTTAACTAATACTTTCAAC
ATTTTCGGTTTGTATTACTTCTTATTCAAATGTAATAAAAGTATCAACAAAAAATTGTTAATATACCTCT
ATACTTTAACGTCAAGGAGAAAAAACCCCGGATTCTAGAACTAGTGGATCCCCCATCACAAGTTTGTACA
AAAAAGCAGGCTTCGAGAACCTGTATTTTCAGGGTCATATGAGCACCGATAGCACCCCGATGTGGACCAG
CCTGTTTGACGAAGATAACAGCAAAGAATGGACCAGCCTGTTTGATAATGATATTCCGGTTACCACCGAT
GATGTTAGCCTGGCAGATAAAGCAATTGAAAGCGGTAGCGGTTCAGGTAGCGGTAGTCCGGAATCCAGTG
ATCCTGCTGCTCTAAAACGTGCTAGAAACACTGAAGCCGCCAGGCGTTCTCGTGCGAGAAAGTTGCAAAG
AATGAAACAACTTGAAGACAAGGTTGAAGAATTGCTTTCGAAAAATTATCACTTGGAAAATGAGGTTGCC
AGATTAAAGAAATTAGTTGGCGAACGCACCGGTGGTGGATCCGGTGGTTACCCATACGATGTTCCTGACT
ATGCGGGCTATCCCTATGACGTCCCGGACTATGCAGGATCCTATCCGTATGACGTTCCAGATTACGCTGC
TCAGTAAGACCCAGCTTTCTTGTACAAAGTGGTGATGGGCTGCAGGAATTCGATATCAAGCTCGAGTCAT
GTAATTAGTTATGTCACGCTTACATTCACGCCCTCCCCCCACATCCGCTCTAACCGAAAAGGAAGGAGTT
AGACAACCTGAAGTCTAGGTCCCTATTTATTTTTTTATAGTTATGTTAGTATTAAGAACGTTATTTATAT
TTCAAATTTTTCTTTTTTTTCTGTACAGACGCGTGTACGCATGTAACATTATACTGAAAACCTTGCTTGA
GAAGGTTTTGGGACGCTCGAAGGCTTTAATTTGCGGCCGGTACCCAATTCGCCCTATAGTGAGTCGTATT
ACGCGCGCTCACTGGCCGTCGTTTTACAACGTCGTGACTGGGAAAACCCTGGCGTTACCCAACTTAATCG
CCTTGCAGCACATCCCCCTTTCGCCAGCTGGCGTAATAGCGAAGAGGCCCGCACCGATCGCCCTTCCCAA
CAGTTGCGCAGCCTGAATGGCGAATGG
[124 nt withheld, positions 4298-4421]
C
[91 nt withheld, positions 4423-4513]
A
[49 nt withheld, positions 4515-4563]
CCTTTGACGTTGGAGTCCACGTTCTTT
[37 nt withheld, positions 4591-4627]
ACCCTATCTCGGTCTATTCTTTTGATTTATAAGGGATTTTGCCGATTTCGGCCTATTGGTTAAAAAATGA
GCTGATTTAACAAAAATTTAACGCGAATTTTAACAAAATATTAACGCTTACAATTTCCTGATGCGGTATT
TTCTCCTTACGCATCTGTGCGGTATTTCACACCGCATATCGACCGGTCGAGGAGAACTTCTAGTATATCT
ACATACCTAATATTATTGCCTTATTAAAAATGGAATCCCAACAATTACATCAAAATCCACATTCTCTTCA
AAATCAATTGTCCTGTACTTCCTTGTTCATGTGTGTTCAAAAACGTTATATTTATAGGATAATTATACTC
TATTTCTCAACAAGTAATTGGTTGTTTGGCCGAGCGGTCTAAGGCGCCTGATTCAAGAAATATCTTGACC
GCAGTTAACTGTGGGAATACTCAGGTATCGTAAGATGCAAGAGTTCGAATCTCTTAGCAACCATTATTTT
TTTCCTCAACATAACGAGAACACACAGGGGCGCTATCGCACAGAATCAAATTCGATGACTGGAAATTTTT
TGTTAATTTCAGAGGTCGCCTGACGCATATACCTTTTTCAACTGAAAAATTGGGAGAAAAAGGAAAGGTG
AGAGCGCCGGAACCGGCTTTTCATATAGAATAGAGAAGCGTTCATGACTAAATGCTTGCATCACAATACT
TGAAGTTGACAATATTATTTAAGGACCTATTGTTTTTTCCAATAGGTGGTTAGCAATCGTCTTACTTTCT
AACTTTTCTTACCTTTTACATTTCAGCAATATATATATATATATTTCAAGGATATACCATTCTAATGTCT
GCCCCTAAGAAGATCGTCGTTTTGCCAGGTGACCACGTTGGTCAAGAAATCACAGCCGAAGCCATTAAGG
TTCTTAAAGCTATTTCTGATGTTCGTTCCAATGTCAAGTTCGATTTCGAAAATCATTTAATTGGTGGTGC
TGCTATCGATGCTACAGGTGTTCCACTTCCAGATGAGGCGCTGGAAGCCTCCAAGAAGGCTGATGCCGTT
TTGTTAGGTGCTGTGGGTGGTCCTAAATGGGGTACCGGTAGTGTTAGACCTGAACAAGGTTTACTAAAAA
TCCGTAAAGAACTTCAATTGTACGCCAACTTAAGACCATGTAACTTTGCATCCGACTCTCTTTTAGACTT
ATCTCCAATCAAGCCACAATTTGCTAAAGGTACTGACTTCGTTGTTGTCAGAGAATTAGTGGGAGGTATT
TACTTTGGTAAGAGAAAGGAAGACGATGGTGATGGTGTCGCTTGGGATAGTGAACAATACACCGTTCCAG
AAGTGCAAAGAATCACAAGAATGGCCGCTTTCATGGCCCTACAACATGAGCCACCATTGCCTATTTGGTC
CTTGGATAAAGCTAATGTTTTGGCCTCTTCAAGATTATGGAGAAAAACTGTGGAGGAAACCATCAAGAAC
GAATTCCCTACATTGAAGGTTCAACATCAATTGATTGATTCTGCCGCCATGATCCTAGTTAAGAACCCAA
CCCACCTAAATGGTATTATAATCACCAGCAACATGTTTGGTGATATCATCTCCGATGAAGCCTCCGTTAT
CCCAGGTTCCTTGGGTTTGTTGCCATCTGCGTCCTTGGCCTCTTTGCCAGACAAGAACACCGCATTTGGT
TTGTACGAACCATGCCACGGTTCTGCTCCAGATTTGCCAAAGAATAAGGTCAACCCTATCGCCACTATCT
TGTCTGCTGCAATGATGTTGAAATTGTCATTGAACTTGCCTGAAGAAGGTAAGGCCATTGAAGATGCAGT
TAAAAAGGTTTTGGATGCAGGTATCAGAACTGGTGATTTAGGTGGTTCCAACAGTACCACCGAAGTCGGT
GATGCTGTCGCCGAAGAAGTTAAGAAAATCCTTGCTTAAAAAGATTCTCTTTTTTTATGATATTTGTACA
TAAACTTTATAAATGAAATTCATAATAGAAACGACACGAAATTACAAAATGGAATATGTTCATAGGGTAG
ACGAAACTATATACGCAATCTACATACATTTATCAAGAAGGAGAAAAAGGAGGATGTAAAGGAATACAGG
TAAGCAAATTGATACTAATGGCTCAACGTGATAAGGAAAAAGAATTGCACTTTAACATTAATATTGACAA
GGAGGAGGGCACCACACAAAAAGTTAGGTGTAACAGAAAATCATGAAACTATGATTCCTAATTTATATAT
TGGAGGATTTTCTCTAAAAAAAAAAAAATACAACAAATAAAAAACACTCAATGACCTGACCATTTGATGG
AGTTTAAGTCAATACCTTCTTGAACCATTTCCCATAATGGTGAAAGTTCCCTCAAGAATTTTACTCTGTC
AGAAACGGCCTTAACGACGTAGTCGATATGGTGCACTCTCAGTACAATCTGCTCTGATGCCGCATAGTTA
AGCCAGCCCCGACACCCGCCAACACCCGCTGACGCGCCCTGACGGGCTTGTCTGCTCCCGGCATCCGCTT
ACAGACAAGCTGTGACCGTCTCCGGGAGCTGCATGTGTCAGAGGTTTTCACCGTCATCACCGAAACGCGC
GAG
